Addgene plasmid #197004: pCDNA4/TO-SPOP-myc (W22R)
Purpose: Mammalian inducible expression vector for myc-tagged SPOP
Depositing lab: Tanja Mittag. Depositing organization: St. Jude Children's Research Hospital. Publication: Higher-order SPOP assembly reveals a basis for cancer mutant dysregulation. Cuneo MJ, O'Flynn BG, Lo YH, Sabri N, Mittag T. Mol Cell. 2023 Mar 2;83(5):731-745.e4. doi: 10.1016/j.molcel.2022.12.033. Epub 2023 Jan 23. PubMed 36693379.
Backbone
  Vector backbone: pcDNA4/TO/myc
  Vector type: Mammalian Expression
Growth in bacteria
  Bacterial resistance: Ampicillin, 100 μg/mL
  Growth temperature: 37°C
  Growth strain: DH5alpha
  Copy number: High Copy
Gene/Insert
  Gene/Insert name: SPOP
  Species: M. musculus (mouse)
  Mutation: W22R
  Entrez Gene: Spop (a.k.a. Pcif1, TEF2)
  Tag / fusion protein: myc (C terminal on backbone)
  Cloning method: Restriction Enzyme; 5′ cloning site unknown (unknown if destroyed); 3′ cloning site unknown (unknown if destroyed)
Terms and licenses: Academic/Nonprofit Terms; Industry Terms: Not Available to Industry
How to cite: pCDNA4/TO-SPOP-myc (W22R) was a gift from Tanja Mittag (Addgene plasmid # 197004 ; http://n2t.net/addgene:197004 ; RRID:Addgene_197004)
