[The description below was written by a language model from this plasmid's Addgene catalogue record and pLannotate feature annotations shown in this document.]
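Description:
pCDNA4/TO-SPOP-myc (W22R) is a mammalian expression plasmid built on the pcDNA4/TO/myc backbone for tetracycline-regulated production of a myc-tagged SPOP mutant. In bacteria it is maintained as a high-copy plasmid through a ColE1/pUC-type origin and selected with ampicillin via the β-lactamase gene. An f1 origin is also present. For selection in mammalian cells the backbone carries a bleomycin/Zeocin resistance gene (Sh ble) placed behind both the SV40 early promoter and the bacterial EM7 promoter and followed by the SV40 polyadenylation signal, so the marker can in principle function in either host.

The expression cassette consists of the human CMV immediate-early enhancer and promoter followed directly by two short elements that the annotation software matched as tet operator-containing promoter fragments. These correspond to tandem tet operator sites, which allow the Tet repressor to block transcription until tetracycline or doxycycline is added, so inducibility depends on a host cell that supplies the repressor. Downstream lies the SPOP coding sequence, terminated by the bovine growth hormone polyadenylation signal. The catalogue lists the insert as mouse Spop, while the automated annotation matched it to the human SPOP protein entry. It carries the W22R substitution and, according to the catalogue, a C-terminal myc epitope supplied by the backbone, although the tag is not annotated separately in the feature table. The cloning sites are not recorded.

SPOP is the substrate adaptor of a cullin-3-RING ubiquitin ligase. This plasmid comes from work on how higher-order SPOP assembly relates to the dysregulation seen with cancer mutants, and it suits inducible expression and myc-based detection of the W22R variant in mammalian cells.
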