Features (pLannotate 1.2.2; 22 found; start..end, strand, type, name):
     28..80      -  misc_feature   bom (fragment): basis of mobility region from pBR322
    235..614     +  enhancer       CMV enhancer: human cytomegalovirus immediate early enhancer
    615..818     +  promoter       CMV promoter: human cytomegalovirus (CMV) immediate early promoter
    820..839     +  promoter       PLtetO-1 promoter (fragment): modified phage lambda PL promoter with tet operator sites (Lutz and Bujard, 1997)
    841..860     +  promoter       PLtetO-1 promoter (fragment): modified phage lambda PL promoter with tet operator sites (Lutz and Bujard, 1997)
    868..901     +  promoter       TRE3GV promoter (fragment): 3rd-generation Tet-responsive promoter that can be activated by binding of Tet-On® 3G, optimized for retroviral and lentiviral vectors
   1037..2158    +  CDS            SPOP: SPOP_HUMAN - Experimental evidence at protein level: Swiss-Prot protein existence level 1. Component of a cullin-RING-based BCR (BTB-CUL3-RBX1) E3 ubiquitin-protein ligase complex that mediates the ubiquitination of target proteins, leading most often to their proteasomal degradation. In complex with CUL3, involved in ubiquitination and proteasomal degradation of BRMS1, DAXX, PDX1/IPF1, GLI2 and GLI3. In complex with CUL3, involved in ubiquitination of MACROH2A1 and BMI1; this does not lead to their proteasomal degradation. Inhibits transcriptional activation of PDX1/IPF1 targets, such as insu
   2280..2504    +  polyA_signal   bGH poly(A) signal: bovine growth hormone polyadenylation signal
   2508..2529    +  promoter       SV40 promoter (fragment): SV40 enhancer and early promoter
   2550..2978    +  rep_origin     f1 ori (sequence partly withheld): f1 bacteriophage origin of replication; arrow indicates direction of (+) strand synthesis
   2992..3321    +  promoter       SV40 promoter: SV40 enhancer and early promoter
   3369..3416    +  promoter       EM7 promoter: synthetic bacterial promoter&nbsp
   3435..3809    +  CDS            BleoR: antibiotic-binding protein; Sh ble from Streptoalloteichus hindustanus; confers resistance to bleomycin, phleomycin, and Zeocin™
   3819..3944    +  CDS            ble (fragment): BLE_KLEPN - Experimental evidence at protein level: Swiss-Prot protein existence level 1. Binding protein with a strong affinity to the bleomycin family of antibiotics. Binds to CL990; an antimitotic-antibiotic compound. From Klebsiella pneumoniae.
   3939..4060    +  polyA_signal   SV40 poly(A) signal: SV40 polyadenylation signal
   4133..4149    -  protein_bind   lac operator: The lac repressor binds to the lac operator to inhibit transcription in E. coli. This inhibition can be relieved by adding lactose or isopropyl-β-D-thiogalactopyranoside (IPTG). lac repressor encoded by lacI
   4157..4187    -  promoter       lac promoter: promoter for the E. coli lac operon
   4202..4223    -  protein_bind   CAP binding site: CAP binding activates transcription in the presence of cAMP. E. coli catabolite activator protein
   4236..4328    -  CDS            lacI (fragment): lac repressor; lacI; The lac repressor binds to the lac operator to inhibit transcription in E. coli. This inhibition can be relieved by adding lactose or isopropyl-β-D-thiogalactopyranoside (IPTG).
   4511..5099    -  rep_origin     ori: high-copy-number ColE1/pMB1/pBR322/pUC origin of replication
   5270..6130    -  CDS            AmpR: β-lactamase; bla; confers resistance to ampicillin, carbenicillin, and related antibiotics
   6131..6235    -  promoter       AmpR promoter: bla
>Addgene plasmid #197004 | pCDNA4/TO-SPOP-myc (W22R) | addgene full sequence | sequence record 390437 | Addgene NGS Result
GACGGATCGGGAGATCTCCCGATCCCCTATGGTGCACTCTCAGTACAATCTGCTCTGATGCCGCATAGTT
AAGCCAGTATCTGCTCCCTGCTTGTGTGTTGGAGGTCGCTGAGTAGTGCGCGAGCAAAATTTAAGCTACA
ACAAGGCAAGGCTTGACCGACAATTGCATGAAGAATCTGCTTAGGGTTAGGCGTTTTGCGCTGCTTCGCG
ATGTACGGGCCAGATATACGCGTTGACATTGATTATTGACTAGTTATTAATAGTAATCAATTACGGGGTC
ATTAGTTCATAGCCCATATATGGAGTTCCGCGTTACATAACTTACGGTAAATGGCCCGCCTGGCTGACCG
CCCAACGACCCCCGCCCATTGACGTCAATAATGACGTATGTTCCCATAGTAACGCCAATAGGGACTTTCC
ATTGACGTCAATGGGTGGAGTATTTACGGTAAACTGCCCACTTGGCAGTACATCAAGTGTATCATATGCC
AAGTACGCCCCCTATTGACGTCAATGACGGTAAATGGCCCGCCTGGCATTATGCCCAGTACATGACCTTA
TGGGACTTTCCTACTTGGCAGTACATCTACGTATTAGTCATCGCTATTACCATGGTGATGCGGTTTTGGC
AGTACATCAATGGGCGTGGATAGCGGTTTGACTCACGGGGATTTCCAAGTCTCCACCCCATTGACGTCAA
TGGGAGTTTGTTTTGGCACCAAAATCAACGGGACTTTCCAAAATGTCGTAACAACTCCGCCCCATTGACG
CAAATGGGCGGTAGGCGTGTACGGTGGGAGGTCTATATAAGCAGAGCTCTCCCTATCAGTGATAGAGATC
TCCCTATCAGTGATAGAGATCGTCGACGAGCTCGTTTAGTGAACCGTCAGATCGCCTGGAGACGCCATCC
ACGCTGTTTTGACCTCCATAGAAGACACCGGGACCGATCCAGCCTCCGGACTCTAGCGTTTAAACTTAAG
CTTGGTACCGAGCTCGGATCCACTAGTCCAGTGTGGTGGAATTCTGCAGATATCCAATGTCAAGGGTTCC
AAGTCCTCCACCTCCGGCAGAAATGTCGAGTGGTCCCGTTGCCGAGAGCCGGTGCTATACACAGATCAAG
GTAGTGAAGTTCTCCTACATGTGGACCATCAATAACTTTAGTTTTTGCCGGGAGGAAATGGGTGAAGTCA
TAAAAAGTTCAACTTTTTCATCAGGAGCCAATGATAAACTGAAATGGTGTTTGCGAGTAAACCCGAAAGG
GCTAGATGAAGAAAGCAAAGATTACCTGTCGCTTTACCTGTTGTTGGTCAGCTGTCCAAAGAGTGAAGTT
CGGGCAAAGTTCAAGTTCTCCATCCTGAATGCCAAGGGAGAAGAAACCAAAGCTATGGAGAGTCAGCGAG
CTTATAGGTTCGTGCAAGGCAAAGACTGGGGATTCAAAAAATTCATCCGCAGAGATTTTCTCTTGGACGA
GGCCAATGGGCTTCTCCCTGATGACAAGCTCACCCTCTTCTGTGAGGTGAGTGTAGTACAAGACTCTGTC
AATATTTCTGGGCAGAATACTATGAACATGGTAAAGGTTCCTGAATGCCGGTTGGCAGATGAGTTAGGAG
GGCTGTGGGAGAACTCTCGATTCACCGACTGCTGCTTGTGTGTGGCTGGTCAAGAATTCCAGGCTCACAA
GGCTATCTTAGCAGCTCGGTCTCCAGTCTTCAGTGCCATGTTTGAACATGAAATGGAGGAGAGCAAAAAG
AATCGGGTTGAGATTAACGACGTGGAGCCTGAGGTGTTTAAGGAGATGATGTGCTTCATCTACACGGGGA
AGGCGCCGAACCTCGACAAGATGGCTGACGACTTGCTGGCAGCTGCCGATAAGTACGCCCTGGAGCGTCT
GAAGGTCATGTGTGAGGACGCCCTCTGCAGTAACCTCTCTGTGGAGAACGCTGCAGAGATTCTCATCCTG
GCTGACCTCCACAGCGCAGATCAGCTGAAGACGCAGGCAGTTGATTTCATCAACTATCATGCTTCGGATG
TCTTGGAGACCTCTGGGTGGAAGTCAATGGTGGTGTCACATCCCCACTTAGTGGCAGAAGCATACCGTTC
TCTGGCTTCAGCACAGTGCCCTTTCCTGGGGCCCCCACGCAAACGCCTGAAGCAATCCTGGCGGCCGCTC
GAGTCTAGAGGGCCCTTCGAACAAAAACTCATCTCAGAAGAGGATCTGAATATGCATACCGGTCATCATC
ACCATCACCATTGAGTTTAAACCCGCTGATCAGCCTCGACTGTGCCTTCTAGTTGCCAGCCATCTGTTGT
TTGCCCCTCCCCCGTGCCTTCCTTGACCCTGGAAGGTGCCACTCCCACTGTCCTTTCCTAATAAAATGAG
GAAATTGCATCGCATTGTCTGAGTAGGTGTCATTCTATTCTGGGGGGTGGGGTGGGGCAGGACAGCAAGG
GGGAGGATTGGGAAGACAATAGCAGGCATGCTGGGGATGCGGTGGGCTCTATGGCTTCTGAGGCGGAAAG
AACCAGCTGGGGCTCTAGGGGGTATCCCC
[124 nt withheld, positions 2550-2673]
C
[91 nt withheld, positions 2675-2765]
A
[49 nt withheld, positions 2767-2815]
CCTTTGACGTTGGAGTCCACGTTCTTT
[37 nt withheld, positions 2843-2879]
ACCCTATCTCGGTCTATTCTTTTGATTTATAAGGGATTTTGCCGATTTCGGCCTATTGGTTAAAAAATGA
GCTGATTTAACAAAAATTTAACGCGAATTAATTCTGTGGAATGTGTGTCAGTTAGGGTGTGGAAAGTCCC
CAGGCTCCCCAGCAGGCAGAAGTATGCAAAGCATGCATCTCAATTAGTCAGCAACCAGGTGTGGAAAGTC
CCCAGGCTCCCCAGCAGGCAGAAGTATGCAAAGCATGCATCTCAATTAGTCAGCAACCATAGTCCCGCCC
CTAACTCCGCCCATCCCGCCCCTAACTCCGCCCAGTTCCGCCCATTCTCCGCCCCATGGCTGACTAATTT
TTTTTATTTATGCAGAGGCCGAGGCCGCCTCTGCCTCTGAGCTATTCCAGAAGTAGTGAGGAGGCTTTTT
TGGAGGCCTAGGCTTTTGCAAAAAGCTCCCGGGAGCTTGTATATCCATTTTCGGATCTGATCAGCACGTG
TTGACAATTAATCATCGGCATAGTATATCGGCATAGTATAATACGACAAGGTGAGGAACTAAACCATGGC
CAAGTTGACCAGTGCCGTTCCGGTGCTCACCGCGCGCGACGTCGCCGGAGCGGTCGAGTTCTGGACCGAC
CGGCTCGGGTTCTCCCGGGACTTCGTGGAGGACGACTTCGCCGGTGTGGTCCGGGACGACGTGACCCTGT
TCATCAGCGCGGTCCAGGACCAGGTGGTGCCGGACAACACCCTGGCCTGGGTGTGGGTGCGCGGCCTGGA
CGAGCTGTACGCCGAGTGGTCGGAGGTCGTGTCCACGAACTTCCGGGACGCCTCCGGGCCGGCCATGACC
GAGATCGGCGAGCAGCCGTGGGGGCGGGAGTTCGCCCTGCGCGACCCGGCCGGCAACTGCGTGCACTTCG
TGGCCGAGGAGCAGGACTGACACGTGCTACGAGATTTCGATTCCACCGCCGCCTTCTATGAAAGGTTGGG
CTTCGGAATCGTTTTCCGGGACGCCGGCTGGATGATCCTCCAGCGCGGGGATCTCATGCTGGAGTTCTTC
GCCCACCCCAACTTGTTTATTGCAGCTTATAATGGTTACAAATAAAGCAATAGCATCACAAATTTCACAA
ATAAAGCATTTTTTTCACTGCATTCTAGTTGTGGTTTGTCCAAACTCATCAATGTATCTTATCATGTCTG
TATACCGTCGACCTCTAGCTAGAGCTTGGCGTAATCATGGTCATAGCTGTTTCCTGTGTGAAATTGTTAT
CCGCTCACAATTCCACACAACATACGAGCCGGAAGCATAAAGTGTAAAGCCTGGGGTGCCTAATGAGTGA
GCTAACTCACATTAATTGCGTTGCGCTCACTGCCCGCTTTCCAGTCGGGAAACCTGTCGTGCCAGCTGCA
TTAATGAATCGGCCAACGCGCGGGGAGAGGCGGTTTGCGTATTGGGCGCTCTTCCGCTTCCTCGCTCACT
GACTCGCTGCGCTCGGTCGTTCGGCTGCGGCGAGCGGTATCAGCTCACTCAAAGGCGGTAATACGGTTAT
CCACAGAATCAGGGGATAACGCAGGAAAGAACATGTGAGCAAAAGGCCAGCAAAAGGCCAGGAACCGTAA
AAAGGCCGCGTTGCTGGCGTTTTTCCATAGGCTCCGCCCCCCTGACGAGCATCACAAAAATCGACGCTCA
AGTCAGAGGTGGCGAAACCCGACAGGACTATAAAGATACCAGGCGTTTCCCCCTGGAAGCTCCCTCGTGC
GCTCTCCTGTTCCGACCCTGCCGCTTACCGGATACCTGTCCGCCTTTCTCCCTTCGGGAAGCGTGGCGCT
TTCTCATAGCTCACGCTGTAGGTATCTCAGTTCGGTGTAGGTCGTTCGCTCCAAGCTGGGCTGTGTGCAC
GAACCCCCCGTTCAGCCCGACCGCTGCGCCTTATCCGGTAACTATCGTCTTGAGTCCAACCCGGTAAGAC
ACGACTTATCGCCACTGGCAGCAGCCACTGGTAACAGGATTAGCAGAGCGAGGTATGTAGGCGGTGCTAC
AGAGTTCTTGAAGTGGTGGCCTAACTACGGCTACACTAGAAGAACAGTATTTGGTATCTGCGCTCTGCTG
AAGCCAGTTACCTTCGGAAAAAGAGTTGGTAGCTCTTGATCCGGCAAACAAACCACCGCTGGTAGCGGTG
GTTTTTTTGTTTGCAAGCAGCAGATTACGCGCAGAAAAAAAGGATCTCAAGAAGATCCTTTGATCTTTTC
TACGGGGTCTGACGCTCAGTGGAACGAAAACTCACGTTAAGGGATTTTGGTCATGAGATTATCAAAAAGG
ATCTTCACCTAGATCCTTTTAAATTAAAAATGAAGTTTTAAATCAATCTAAAGTATATATGAGTAAACTT
GGTCTGACAGTTACCAATGCTTAATCAGTGAGGCACCTATCTCAGCGATCTGTCTATTTCGTTCATCCAT
AGTTGCCTGACTCCCCGTCGTGTAGATAACTACGATACGGGAGGGCTTACCATCTGGCCCCAGTGCTGCA
ATGATACCGCGAGACCCACGCTCACCGGCTCCAGATTTATCAGCAATAAACCAGCCAGCCGGAAGGGCCG
AGCGCAGAAGTGGTCCTGCAACTTTATCCGCCTCCATCCAGTCTATTAATTGTTGCCGGGAAGCTAGAGT
AAGTAGTTCGCCAGTTAATAGTTTGCGCAACGTTGTTGCCATTGCTACAGGCATCGTGGTGTCACGCTCG
TCGTTTGGTATGGCTTCATTCAGCTCCGGTTCCCAACGATCAAGGCGAGTTACATGATCCCCCATGTTGT
GCAAAAAAGCGGTTAGCTCCTTCGGTCCTCCGATCGTTGTCAGAAGTAAGTTGGCCGCAGTGTTATCACT
CATGGTTATGGCAGCACTGCATAATTCTCTTACTGTCATGCCATCCGTAAGATGCTTTTCTGTGACTGGT
GAGTACTCAACCAAGTCATTCTGAGAATAGTGTATGCGGCGACCGAGTTGCTCTTGCCCGGCGTCAATAC
GGGATAATACCGCGCCACATAGCAGAACTTTAAAAGTGCTCATCATTGGAAAACGTTCTTCGGGGCGAAA
ACTCTCAAGGATCTTACCGCTGTTGAGATCCAGTTCGATGTAACCCACTCGTGCACCCAACTGATCTTCA
GCATCTTTTACTTTCACCAGCGTTTCTGGGTGAGCAAAAACAGGAAGGCAAAATGCCGCAAAAAAGGGAA
TAAGGGCGACACGGAAATGTTGAATACTCATACTCTTCCTTTTTCAATATTATTGAAGCATTTATCAGGG
TTATTGTCTCATGAGCGGATACATATTTGAATGTATTTAGAAAAATAAACAAATAGGGGTTCCGCGCACA
TTTCCCCGAAAAGTGCCACCTGACGTC
